Addgene plasmid #91373: pHH0103_ARHGEF38-1/1
Purpose: Protein expression and purification of human SH3 domain construct ARHGEF38-1/1
Depositing lab: Sachdev Sidhu. Depositing organization: University of Toronto. Publication: Comprehensive Analysis of the Human SH3 Domain Family Reveals a Wide Variety of Non-canonical Specificities. Teyra J, Huang H, Jain S, Guan X, Dong A, Liu Y, Tempel W, Min J, Tong Y, Kim PM, Bader GD, Sidhu SS. Structure. 2017 Oct 3;25(10):1598-1610.e3. doi: 10.1016/j.str.2017.07.017. Epub 2017 Sep 7. PubMed 28890361.
Backbone
  Vector backbone: pHH0103
  Vector type: Bacterial Expression
Growth in bacteria
  Bacterial resistance: Ampicillin, 100 μg/mL
  Growth temperature: 37°C
  Growth strain: DH5alpha
  Copy number: Low Copy
Gene/Insert
  Gene/Insert name: ARHGEF38-1/1
  Species: H. sapiens (human)
  Insert size (bp): 233
  Entrez Gene: ARHGEF38
  Cloning method: Restriction Enzyme; 5′ cloning site Sfi1 (unknown if destroyed); 3′ cloning site Not1 (unknown if destroyed)
Terms and licenses: Academic/Nonprofit Terms; Industry Terms: Not Available to Industry
How to cite: pHH0103_ARHGEF38-1/1 was a gift from Sachdev Sidhu (Addgene plasmid # 91373 ; http://n2t.net/addgene:91373 ; RRID:Addgene_91373)
