[The description below was written by a language model from this plasmid's Addgene catalogue record and pLannotate feature annotations shown in this document.]
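Description:
pHH0103_ARHGEF38-1/1 is a 6.9 kb bacterial expression plasmid built on the pHH0103 backbone for producing and purifying an SH3 domain from human ARHGEF38, a putative guanine nucleotide exchange factor. It belongs to a set of constructs made for a family-wide survey of human SH3 domain binding specificities. The "1/1" in the name most likely marks this as the only SH3 domain in the protein, although the record does not explain the label. The plasmid replicates in E. coli from a ColE1/pBR322-type origin with an adjacent bom region and is selected with ampicillin through the bla gene and its own promoter. The catalogue lists it as low copy. The rop annotation is split into two fragments by an inserted f1 origin, which would allow single-stranded DNA to be rescued with helper phage.

Expression is driven by a tac promoter with a downstream lac operator. A lacI gene under the lacIq promoter on the same plasmid keeps the promoter repressed until IPTG is added. The reading frame encodes an N-terminal 6xHis tag followed by Schistosoma japonicum glutathione S-transferase, and then the roughly 233 bp ARHGEF38 insert cloned between SfiI and NotI sites. The resulting His-GST-SH3 fusion can be purified on either nickel or glutathione resin. The annotation tool matched the insert to the mouse Arhgef38 orthologue, which probably reflects sequence homology, since the catalogue gives the species as human.

An fd terminator lies immediately after the insert. It is followed by M13 gene III fragments and leftover tetracycline-resistance sequence, which suggests that the backbone derives from a phage-display phagemid. Because they sit after the terminator, these gene III segments do not appear to be part of the expressed fusion.
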