Features (pLannotate 1.2.2; 21 found; start..end, strand, type, name):
     53..130     +  promoter       lacIq promoter: lacI (mutant); In the lacIq allele, a single base change in the promoter boosts expression of the lacI gene about 10-fold.
    131..1213    +  CDS            lacI: lac repressor; lacI; The lac repressor binds to the lac operator to inhibit transcription in E. coli. This inhibition can be relieved by adding lactose or isopropyl-β-D-thiogalactopyranoside (IPTG).
   1226..1247    +  protein_bind   CAP binding site: CAP binding activates transcription in the presence of cAMP. E. coli catabolite activator protein
   1266..1283    +  promoter       tet promoter (fragment): E. coli promoter for tetracycline efflux protein gene
   1456..1484    +  promoter       tac promoter: strong E. coli promoter; hybrid between the trp and lac UV5 promoters
   1492..1508    +  protein_bind   lac operator: The lac repressor binds to the lac operator to inhibit transcription in E. coli. This inhibition can be relieved by adding lactose or isopropyl-β-D-thiogalactopyranoside (IPTG). lac repressor encoded by lacI
   1593..1610    +  CDS            6xHis: 6xHis affinity tag
   1626..2279    +  CDS            GST26_SCHJA: Experimental evidence at protein level: Swiss-Prot protein existence level 1. GST isoenzymes appear to play a central role in the parasite detoxification system. Other functions are also suspected including a role in increasing the solubility of haematin in the parasite gut. From Schistosoma japonicum (Blood fluke).
   2379..2564    +  CDS            Arhgef38 (fragment): ARH38_MOUSE - Experimental evidence at protein level: Swiss-Prot protein existence level 1. May act as a guanine-nucleotide releasing factor. From Mus musculus (Mouse).
   2574..2621    +  terminator     fd terminator (sequence withheld): central terminator from bacteriophage fd (Otsuka and Kunisawa, 1982)
   2626..2838    +  CDS            M13 gene III (fragment) (sequence partly withheld): pIII; III; minor coat protein
   2853..3323    +  CDS            M13 gene III (fragment) (sequence partly withheld): pIII; III; minor coat protein
   3345..3415    +  CDS            TcR (fragment): tetracycline efflux protein; tet; confers resistance to tetracycline
   3657..4037    -  CDS            YPB1_ECOLX: Protein predicted: Swiss-Prot protein existence level 4. From Escherichia coli.
   4054..4205    +  CDS            rop (fragment): Rop protein, which maintains plasmids at low copy number; rop
   4241..4669    -  rep_origin     f1 ori (sequence partly withheld): f1 bacteriophage origin of replication; arrow indicates direction of (+) strand synthesis
   4678..4717    +  CDS            rop (fragment): Rop protein, which maintains plasmids at low copy number; rop
   4819..4959    +  misc_feature   bom: basis of mobility region from pBR322
   5145..5732    -  rep_origin     ori: high-copy-number ColE1/pMB1/pBR322/pUC origin of replication
   5906..6763    -  CDS            bla: BLAT_ECOLX - Experimental evidence at protein level: Swiss-Prot protein existence level 1. TEM-type are the most prevalent beta-lactamases in enterobacteria; they hydrolyze the beta-lactam bond in susceptible beta-lactam antibiotics, thus conferring resistance to penicillins and cephalosporins. TEM-3 and TEM-4 are capable of hydrolyzing cefotaxime and ceftazidime. TEM-5 is capable of hydrolyzing ceftazidime. TEM-6 is capable of hydrolyzing ceftazidime and aztreonam. TEM-8/CAZ-2, TEM- 16/CAZ-7 and TEM-24/CAZ-6 are markedly active against ceftazidime. IRT- 4 shows resistance to beta-lactamase in
   6764..6868    -  promoter       AmpR promoter: bla
>Addgene plasmid #91373 | pHH0103_ARHGEF38-1/1 | addgene full sequence | sequence record 192239 | Addgene NGS Result
TAACCTATAAAAATAGGCGTATCACGAGGCCCTTTCGTCTTCAAGAATTCCCGACACCATCGAATGGTGC
AAAACCTTTCGCGGTATGGCATGATAGCGCCCGGAAGAGAGTCAATTCAGGGTGGTGAATGTGAAACCAG
TAACGTTATACGATGTCGCAGAGTATGCCGGTGTCTCTTATCAGACCGTTTCCCGCGTGGTGAACCAGGC
CAGCCACGTTTCTGCGAAAACGCGGGAAAAAGTGGAAGCGGCGATGGCGGAGCTGAATTACATTCCCAAC
CGCGTGGCACAACAACTGGCGGGCAAACAGTCGTTGCTGATTGGCGTTGCCACCTCCAGTCTGGCCCTGC
ACGCGCCGTCGCAAATTGTCGCGGCGATTAAATCTCGCGCCGATCAACTGGGTGCCAGCGTGGTGGTGTC
GATGGTAGAACGAAGCGGCGTCGAAGCCTGTAAAGCGGCGGTGCACAATCTTCTCGCGCAACGCGTCAGT
GGGCTGATCATTAACTATCCGCTGGATGACCAGGATGCCATTGCTGTGGAAGCTGCCTGCACTAATGTTC
CGGCGTTATTTCTTGATGTCTCTGACCAGACACCCATCAACAGTATTATTTTCTCCCATGAAGACGGTAC
GCGACTGGGCGTGGAGCATCTGGTCGCATTGGGTCACCAGCAAATCGCGCTGTTAGCGGGCCCATTAAGT
TCTGTCTCGGCGCGTCTGCGTCTGGCTGGCTGGCATAAATATCTCACTCGCAATCAAATTCAGCCGATAG
CGGAACGGGAAGGCGACTGGAGTGCCATGTCCGGTTTTCAACAAACCATGCAAATGCTGAATGAGGGCAT
CGTTCCCACTGCGATGCTGGTTGCCAACGATCAGATGGCGCTGGGCGCAATGCGCGCCATTACCGAGTCC
GGGCTGCGCGTTGGTGCGGATATCTCGGTAGTGGGATACGACGATACCGAAGACAGCTCATGTTATATCC
CGCCGTTAACCACCATCAAACAGGATTTTCGCCTGCTGGGGCAAACCAGCGTGGACCGCTTGCTGCAACT
CTCTCAGGGCCAGGCGGTGAAGGGCAATCAGCTGTTGCCCGTCTCACTGGTGAAAAGAAAAACCACCCTG
GCGCCCAATACGCAAACCGCCTCTCCCCGCGCGTTGGCCGATTCATTAATGCAGCTGGCACGACAGGTTT
CCCGACTGGAAAGCGGGCAGTGAGCGCAACGCAATTAATGTAAGTTAGCTCACTCATTAGGCACAATTCT
CATGTTTGACAGCTTATCATCGACTGCACGGTGCACCAATGCTTCTGGCGTCAGGCAGCCATCGGAAGCT
GTGGTATGGCTGTGCAGGTCGTAAATCACTGCATAATTCGTGTCGCTCAAGGCGCACTCCCGTTCTGGAT
AATGTTTTTTGCGCCGACATCATAACGGTTCTGGCAAATATTCTGAAATGAGCTGTTGACAATTAATCAT
CGGCTCGTATAATGTGTGGAATTGTGAGCGGATAACAATTTCACACAGGAAACAGCCAGTCCGTTTAGGT
GTTTTCACGAGCACTTCACCAACAAGGACCATAGATTATGAAAATCGAAGAACACCATCACCATCACCAT
TCCAGCGGTAAGCTTATGTCCCCTATACTAGGTTATTGGAAAATTAAGGGCCTTGTGCAACCCACTCGAC
TTCTTTTGGAATATCTTGAAGAAAAATATGAAGAGCATTTGTATGAGCGCGATGAAGGTGATAAATGGCG
AAACAAAAAGTTTGAATTGGGTTTGGAGTTTCCCAATCTTCCTTATTATATTGATGGTGATGTTAAATTA
ACACAGTCTATGGCCATCATACGTTATATAGCTGACAAGCACAACATGTTGGGTGGTTGTCCAAAAGAGC
GTGCAGAGATTTCAATGCTTGAAGGAGCGGTTTTGGATATTAGATACGGTGTTTCGAGAATTGCATATAG
TAAAGACTTTGAAACTCTCAAAGTTGATTTTCTTAGCAAGCTACCTGAAATGCTGAAAATGTTCGAAGAT
CGTTTATGTCATAAAACATATTTAAATGGTGATCATGTAACCCATCCTGACTTCATGTTGTATGACGCTC
TTGATGTTGTTTTATACATGGACCCAATGTGCCTGGATGCGTTCCCAAAATTAGTTTGTTTTAAAAAACG
TATTGAAGCTATCCCACAAATTGATAAGTACTTGAAATCCAGCAAGTATATAGCATGGCCTTTGCAGGGC
TGGCAAGCCACGTTTGGTGGTGGCGACCATCCTCCAAAATCGGATCTGGAAGTTCTGTTCCAGGGGCCCC
TGTCCAGCGGTCTGGTTCCGCGTGGTTCCGGTACCGCGGCCCAGCCGGCCATGGCCCAGGGCGCGCTGCA
GATTTTCTACGCCGTTCATGCATTTCAAGCCCGTTCCGATCATGAACTGTCCCTGCAAGAATATCAACGT
GTTCATATTCTGCGTTTTTGTGATCTGTCCGGTAACAAAGAATGGTGGCTGGCAGAAGCACAAGGTCAGA
AAGGTTATGTTCCGGCCAACTATCTGGGTAAAATGACCGCGGCCGCATA
[142 nt withheld, positions 2570-2711]
C
[98 nt withheld, positions 2713-2810]
AGTTTGTACTGGTGACGAAACTCAGTGTCTAGCTAGAGTGGC
[149 nt withheld, positions 2853-3001]
T
[41 nt withheld, positions 3003-3043]
T
[62 nt withheld, positions 3045-3106]
A
[35 nt withheld, positions 3108-3142]
CCTCCCTCAATCGGTTGAATGTCGCCCTTTTGTCTTTGGCGCTGGTAAACCATATGAA
[86 nt withheld, positions 3201-3286]
T
[54 nt withheld, positions 3288-3341]
CTAGCGCCGCCCTATACCTTGTCTGCCTCCCCGCGTTGCGTCGCGGTGCATGGAGCCGGGCCACCTCGAC
CTGAATGGAAGCCGGCGGCACCTCGCTAACGGATTCACCACTCCAAGAATTGGAGCCAATCAATTCTTGC
GGAGAACTGTGAATGCGCAAACCAACCCTTGGCAGAACATATCCATCGCGTCCGCCATCTCCAGCAGCCG
CACGCGGCGCATCTCGGGCAGCGTTGGGTCCTGGCCACGGGTGCGCATGATCGTGCTCCTGTCGTTGAGG
ACCCGGCTAGGCTGGCGGGGTTGCCTTACTGGTTAGCAGAATGAATCACCGATACGCGAGCGAACGTGAA
GCGACTGCTGCTGCAAAACGTCTGCGACCTGAGCAACAACATGAATGGTCTTCGGTTTCCGTGTTTCGTA
AAGTCTGGAAACGCGGAAGTCAGCGCCCTGCACCATTATGTTCCGGATCTGCATCGCAGGATGCTGCTGG
CTACCCTGTGGAACACCTACATCTGTATTAACGAAGCGCTGGCATTGACCCTGAGTGATTTTTCTCTGGT
CCCGCCGCATCCATACCGCCAGTTGTTTACCCTCACAACGTTCCAGTAACCGGGCATGTTCATCATCAGT
AACCCGTATCGTGAGCATCCTCTCTCGTTTCATCGGTATCATTACCCCCATGAACAGAAATCCCCCTTAC
ACGGAGGCATCAGTGACCAAACAGGAAAAAACCGCCCTTAACATGGCCCGCTTTATCAGAAGCCAGACAT
TAACGCTTCTGGAGAAACTCAACGAGCTGGACGCGGATGAACAGGCAGACATCTGTGAATCGCTTCACGA
CCACGCTGATGAGCTTTACCGCAGGATCCGCGAAATTGTAAGCGTTAATATTTTGTTAAAATTCGCGTTA
AATTTTTGTTAAATCAGCTCATTTTTTAACCAATAGGCCGAAATCGGCAAAATCCCTTATAAATCAAAAG
AATAGACCGAGATAGGGT
[37 nt withheld, positions 4340-4376]
AAAGAACGTGGACTCCAACGTCAAAGG
[49 nt withheld, positions 4404-4452]
T
[91 nt withheld, positions 4454-4544]
G
[124 nt withheld, positions 4546-4669]
CGCGGATCCTGCCTCGCGCGTTTCGGTGATGACGGTGAAAACCTCTGACACATGCAGCTCCCGGAGACGG
TCACAGCTTGTCTGTAAGCGGATGCCGGGAGCAGACAAGCCCGTCAGGGCGCGTCAGCGGGTGTTGGCGG
GTGTCGGGGCGCAGCCATGACCCAGTCACGTAGCGATAGCGGAGTGTATACTGGCTTAACTATGCGGCAT
CAGAGCAGATTGTACTGAGAGTGCACCATATGCGGTGTGAAATACCGCACAGATGCGTAAGGAGAAAATA
CCGCATCAGGCGCTCTTCCGCTTCCTCGCTCACTGACTCGCTGCGCTCGGTCGTTCGGCTGCGGCGAGCG
GTATCAGCTCACTCAAAGGCGGTAATACGGTTATCCACAGAATCAGGGGATAACGCAGGAAAGAACATGT
GAGCAAAAGGCCAGCAAAAGGCCAGGAACCGTAAAAAGGCCGCGTTGCTGGCGTTTTTCCATAGGCTCCG
CCCCCCTGACGAGCATCACAAAAATCGACGCTCAAGTCAGAGGTGGCGAAACCCGACAGGACTATAAAGA
TACCAGGGTTTCCCCCTGGAAGCTCCCTCGTGCGCTCTCCTGTTCCGACCCTGCCGCTTACCGGATACCT
GTCCGCCTTTCTCCCTTCGGGAAGCGTGGCGCTTTCTCATAGCTCACGCTGTAGGTATCTCAGTTCGGTG
TAGGTCGTTCGCTCCAAGCTGGGCTGTGTGCACGAACCCCCCGTTCAGCCCGACCGCTGCGCCTTATCCG
GTAACTATCGTCTTGAGTCCAACCCGGTAAGACACGACTTATCGCCACTGGCAGCAGCCACTGGTAACAG
GATTAGCAGAGCGAGGTATGTAGGCGGTGCTACAGAGTTCTTGAAGTGGTGGCCTAACTACGGCTACACT
AGAAGGACAGTATTTGGTATCTGCGCTCTGCTGAAGCCAGTTACCTTCGGAAAAAGAGTTGGTAGCTCTT
GATCCGGCAAACAAACCACCGCTGGTAGCGGTGGTTTTTTTGTTTGCAAGCAGCAGATTACGCGCAGAAA
AAAAGGATCTCAAGAAGATCCTTTGATCTTTTCTACGGGGTCTGACGCTCAGTGGAACGAAAACTCACGT
TAAGGGATTTTGGTCATGAGATTATCAAAAAGGATCTTCACCTAGATCCTTTTAAATTAAAAATGAAGTT
TTAAATCAATCTAAAGTATATATGAGTAAACTTGGTCTGACAGTTACCAATGCTTAATCAGTGAGGCACC
TATCTCAGCGATCTGTCTATTTCGTTCATCCATAGTTGCCTGACTCCCCGTCGTGTAGATAACTACGATA
CGGGAGGGCTTACCATCTGGCCCCAGTGCTGCAATGATACCGCGAGACCCACGCTCACCGGCTCCAGATT
TATCAGCAATAAACCAGCCAGCCGGAAGGGCCGAGCGCAGAAGTGGTCCTGCAACTTTATCCGCCTCCAT
CCAGTCTATTAATTGTTGCCGGGAAGCTAGAGTAAGTAGTTCGCCAGTTAATAGTTTGCGCAACGTTGTT
GCCATTGCTGCAGGCATCGTGGTGTCACGCTCGTCGTTTGGTATGGCTTCATTCAGCTCCGGTTCCCAAC
GATCAAGGCGAGTTACATGATCCCCCATATTGTGCAAAAAAGCGGTTAGCTCCTTCGGTCCTCCGATCGT
TGTCAGAAGTAAGTTGGCCGCAGTGTTATCACTCATGGTTATGGCAGCACTGCATAATTCTCTTACTGTC
ATGCCATCCGTAAGATGCTTTTCTGTGACTGGTGAGTACTCAACCAAGTCATTCTGAGAATAGTGTATGC
GGCGACCGAGTTGCTCTTGCCCGGCGTCAACACGGGATAATACCGCGCCACATAGCAGAACTTTAAAAGT
GCTCATCATTGGAAAACGTTCTTCGGGGCGAAAACTCTCAAGGATCTTACCGCTGTTGAGATCCAGTTCG
ATGTAACCCACTCGTGCACCCAACTGATCTTCAGCATCTTTTACTTTCACCAGCGTTTCTGGGTGAGCAA
AAACAGGAAGGCAAAATGCCGCAAAAAAGGGAATAAGGGCGACACGGAAATGTTGAATACTCATACTCTT
CCTTTTTCAATATTATTGAAGCATTTATCAGGGTTATTGTCTCATGAGCGGATACATATTTGAATGTATT
TAGAAAAATAAACAAATAGGGGTTCCGCGCACATTTCCCCGAAAAGTGCCACCTGACGTCTAAGAAACCA
TTATTATCATGACAT
