>Addgene plasmid #91373 | pHH0103_ARHGEF38-1/1 | depositor partial sequence | sequence record 175861 | insert sequence
GGTACCGAATTCGGATCCGCGCGCTGCAGATTTTCTACGCCGTTCATGCATTTCAAGCCCGTTCCGATCA
TGAACTGTCCCTGCAAGAATATCAGCGTGTTCATATTCTGCGTTTTTGTGATCTGTCCGGTAACAAAGAA
TGGTGGCTGGCAGAAGCACAAGGTCAGAAAGGTTATGTTCCGGCCAACTATCTGGGTAAAATGACCGCGG
CCGCTAGCTAAGTCGACGAGCTC
